>Addgene plasmid #65151 | pYTK044 | depositor full sequence | sequence record 110204 | Full Sequence
TCGGTCTCATTCTGTTTCTAAAGGTGAAGAATTATTCACTGGTGTTGTCCCAATTTTGGTTGAATTAGAT
GGTGATGTTAATGGTCACAAATTTTCTGTCTCCGGTGAAGGTGAAGGTGATGCTACTTACGGTAAATTGA
CCTTAAAATTTATTTGTACTACTGGTAAATTGCCAGTTCCATGGCCAACCTTAGTCACTACTTTATCTTG
GGGTGTTCAATGTTTTGCAAGATACCCAGATCATATGAAACAACATGACTTTTTCAAGTCTGCCATGCCA
GAAGGTTATGTTCAAGAAAGAACTATTTTTTTCAAAGATGACGGTAACTACAAGACCAGAGCTGAAGTCA
AGTTTGAAGGTGATACCTTAGTTAATAGAATCGAATTAAAAGGTATTGATTTTAAAGAAGATGGTAACAT
TTTAGGTCACAAATTGGAATACAATTATTTCTCTGACAATGTTTACATCACTGCTGACAAACAAAAGAAT
GGTATCAAAGCTAACTTCAAAATTAGACACAACATTGAAGATGGTGGTGTTCAATTAGCTGACCATTATC
AACAAAATACTCCAATTGGTGATGGTCCAGTCTTGTTACCAGACAACCATTACTTATCCACTCAATCTAA
GTTATCCAAAGATCCAAACGAAAAGAGGGACCACATGGTCTTGTTAGAATTTGTTACTGCTGCTGGTATT
ACCTTGGGTATGGATGAATTGTACAAAGGATCCTGAGACCAGACCAATAAAAAACGCCCGGCGGCAACCG
AGCGTTCTGAACAAATCCAGATGGAGTTCTGAGGTCATTACTGGATCTATCAACAGGAGTCCAAGCGAGC
TCGATATCAAATTACGCCCCGCCCTGCCACTCATCGCAGTACTGTTGTAATTCATTAAGCATTCTGCCGA
CATGGAAGCCATCACAAACGGCATGATGAACCTGAATCGCCAGCGGCATCAGCACCTTGTCGCCTTGCGT
ATAATATTTGCCCATGGTGAAAACGGGGGCGAAGAAGTTGTCCATATTGGCCACGTTTAAATCAAAACTG
GTGAAACTCACCCAGGGATTGGCTGAAACGAAAAACATATTCTCAATAAACCCTTTAGGGAAATAGGCCA
GGTTTTCACCGTAACACGCCACATCTTGCGAATATATGTGTAGAAACTGCCGGAAATCGTCGTGGTATTC
ACTCCAGAGCGATGAAAACGTTTCAGTTTGCTCATGGAAAACGGTGTAACAAGGGTGAACACTATCCCAT
ATCACCAGCTCACCGTCTTTCATTGCCATACGAAATTCCGGATGAGCATTCATCAGGCGGGCAAGAATGT
GAATAAAGGCCGGATAAAACTTGTGCTTATTTTTCTTTACGGTCTTTAAAAAGGCCGTAATATCCAGCTG
AACGGTCTGGTTATAGGTACATTGAGCAACTGACTGAAATGCCTCAAAATGTTCTTTACGATGCCATTGG
GATATATCAACGGTGGTATATCCAGTGATTTTTTTCTCCATTTTAGCTTCCTTAGCTCCTGAAAATCTCG
ATAACTCAAAAAATACGCCCGGTAGTGATCTTATTTCATTATGGTGAAAGTTGGAACCTCTTACGTGCCC
GATCAATCATGACCAAAATCCCTTAACGTGAGTTTTCGTTCCACTGAGCGTCAGACCCCGTAGAAAAGAT
CAAAGGATCTTCTTGAGATCCTTTTTTTCTGCGCGTAATCTGCTGCTTGCAAACAAAAAAACCACCGCTA
CCAGCGGTGGTTTGTTTGCCGGATCAAGAGCTACCAACTCTTTTTCCGAAGGTAACTGGCTTCAGCAGAG
CGCAGATACCAAATACTGTTCTTCTAGTGTAGCCGTAGTTAGGCCACCACTTCAAGAACTCTGTAGCACC
GCCTACATACCTCGCTCTGCTAATCCTGTTACCAGTGGCTGCTGCCAGTGGCGATAAGTCGTGTCTTACC
GGGTTGGACTCAAGACGATAGTTACCGGATAAGGCGCAGCGGTCGGGCTGAACGGGGGGTTCGTGCACAC
AGCCCAGCTTGGAGCGAACGACCTACACCGAACTGAGATACCTACAGCGTGAGCTATGAGAAAGCGCCAC
GCTTCCCGAAGGGAGAAAGGCGGACAGGTATCCGGTAAGCGGCAGGGTCGGAACAGGAGAGCGCACGAGG
GAGCTTCCAGGGGGAAACGCCTGGTATCTTTATAGTCCTGTCGGGTTTCGCCACCTCTGACTTGAGCGTC
GATTTTTGTGATGCTCGTCAGGGGGGCGGAGCCTATGGAAAAACGCCAGCAACGCGGCCTTTTTACGGTT
CCTGGCCTTTTGCTGGCCTTTTGCTCACATGTTCTTTCCTGCGTTATCCCCTGATTCTGTGGATAACCGT
AG
Features (pLannotate 1.2.2; 5 found; start..end, strand, type, name):
     14..727     +  CDS            mTurquoise2: mTurquoise2 is a basic (constitutively fluorescent) cyan fluorescent protein published in 2012, derived from Aequorea victoria. It is reported to be a rapidly-maturing monomer with very low acid sensitivity.
    747..781     -  terminator     lambda t0 terminator: minimal transcription terminator from phage lambda (Scholtissek and Grosse, 1987)
    855..1511    -  CDS            cat: CAT_ECOLX - Experimental evidence at protein level: Swiss-Prot protein existence level 1. This enzyme is an effector of chloramphenicol resistance in bacteria. From Escherichia coli. This protein is used as a marker in many commonly used cloning vectors, such as pACYC184.
   1512..1609    -  promoter       cat promoter: promoter of the E. coli cat gene encoding chloramphenicol acetyltransferase
   1693..2281    +  rep_origin     ori: high-copy-number ColE1/pMB1/pBR322/pUC origin of replication
