[The description below was written by a language model from this plasmid's Addgene catalogue record and pLannotate feature annotations shown in this document.]
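Description:
pYTK044 is a small (about 2.4 kb) part-storage plasmid from the Yeast Toolkit (YTK) modular cloning system, built on the pYTK001 entry vector. It is maintained in E. coli through a high-copy ColE1/pUC-type origin of replication and selected with chloramphenicol, with resistance provided by the cat gene (chloramphenicol acetyltransferase) driven by its native promoter and followed by a minimal lambda t0 terminator. Although catalogued as a bacterial expression vector, the annotated features show no promoter upstream of the insert and no yeast origin or yeast marker. The plasmid therefore acts as a carrier for a DNA part rather than as an expression construct in its own right.

The payload is the coding sequence of mTurquoise2, a monomeric, rapidly maturing cyan fluorescent protein derived from Aequorea victoria GFP with low acid sensitivity. It was inserted into the entry vector by BsmBI-based cloning, which destroyed the BsmBI sites in the process. The insert is formatted as a "Type 3b" part, a category the depositor describes as being used for coding sequences. In the toolkit's hierarchical scheme, typed parts like this one are combined with other part types, such as promoters, terminators and the yeast maintenance and selection modules, to assemble complete transcription units and multigene vectors. The record does not detail the flanking overhangs or the release enzyme sites, which are also not annotated in the feature table. Typical use is as a source of a cyan fluorescent reporter or fusion component when building yeast expression cassettes with the YTK system.
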