Addgene plasmid #65151: pYTK044
Purpose: Encodes mTurquoise2 as a Type 3b part to be used in the Dueber YTK system
Depositing lab: John Dueber. Depositing organization: University of California, Berkeley. Publication: A Highly Characterized Yeast Toolkit for Modular, Multipart Assembly. Lee ME, DeLoache WC, Cervantes B, Dueber JE. ACS Synth Biol. 2015 Apr 14. 10.1021/sb500366v PubMed 25871405.
Backbone
  Vector backbone: pYTK001
  Vector type: Bacterial Expression
Growth in bacteria
  Bacterial resistance: Chloramphenicol, 25 μg/mL
  Growth temperature: 37°C
  Growth strain: DH10B
  Copy number: High Copy
Gene/Insert
  Gene/Insert name: mTurquoise2
  Species: Synthetic
  Cloning method: Restriction Enzyme; 5′ cloning site BsmBI (destroyed during cloning); 3′ cloning site BsmBI (destroyed during cloning)
Terms and licenses: Academic/Nonprofit Terms; Industry Terms: Not Available to Industry
Depositor comments: Type 3b parts are used for coding sequences. This plasmid encodes for a fluorescent protein. For more information, please visit the supplemental information in PMID:25871405.
How to cite: pYTK044 was a gift from John Dueber (Addgene plasmid # 65151 ; http://n2t.net/addgene:65151 ; RRID:Addgene_65151)
