>Addgene plasmid #65151 | pYTK044 | addgene partial sequence | sequence record 112503 | CAT-F 5'-GTTTGTGATGGCTTCCATGTC-3'
TACTGCGATGAGTGGCAGGGCGGGGCGTAATTTGATATCGAGCTCGCTTGGACTCCTGTTGATAGATCCA
GTAATGACCTCAGAACTCCATCTGGATTTGTTCAGAACGCTCGGTTGCCGCCGGGCGTTTTTTATTGGTC
TGGTCTCAGGATCCTTTGTACAATTCATCCATACCCAAGGTAATACCAGCAGCAGTAACAAATTCTAACA
AGACCATGTGGTCCCTCTTTTCGTTTGGATCTTTGGATAACTTAGATTGAGTGGATAAGTAATGGTTGTC
TGGTAACAAGACTGGACCATCACCAATTGGAGTATTTTGTTGATAATGGTCAGCTAATTGAACACCACCA
TCTTCAATGTTGTGTCTAATTTTGAAGTTAGCTTTGATACCATTCTTTTGTTTGTCAGCAGTGATGTAAA
CATTGTCAGAGAAATAATTGTATTCCAATTTGTGACCTAAAATGTTACCATCTTCTTTAAAATCAATACC
TTTTAATTCGATTCTATTAACTAAGGTATCACCTTCAAACTTGACTTCAGCTCTGGTCTTGTAGTTACCG
TCATCTTTGAAAAAAATAGTTCTTTCTTGAACATAACCTTCTGGCATGGCAGACTTGAAAAAGTCATGTT
GTTTCATATGATCTGGGTATCTTGCAAAACATTGAACACCCCAAGATAAAGTAGTGACTAAGGTTGGCCA
TGGAACTGGCAATTTACCAGTAGTACAAATAAATTTTAAGGTCAATTTACCGTAAGTAGCATCACCTTCA
CCTTCACCGGAGACAGAAAATTTGTGACCATTAACATCACCATCTAATTCAACCAAAATTGGGACAACAC
CAGTGAATAATTCTTCACCTTTAGAAAC
