>Addgene plasmid #65151 | pYTK044 | addgene partial sequence | sequence record 220927 | pRS414-R 5'-CACCTCTGACTTGAGCGTCG-3'
CCTATGGAAAAACGCCAGCAACGCGGCCTTTTTACGGTTCCTGGCCTTTTGCTGGCCTTTTGCTCACATG
TTCTTTCCTGCGTTATCCCCTGATTCTGTGGATAACCGTAGTCGGTCTCATTCTGTTTCTAAAGGTGAAG
AATTATTCACTGGTGTTGTCCCAATTTTGGTTGAATTAGATGGTGATGTTAATGGTCACAAATTTTCTGT
CTCCGGTGAAGGTGAAGGTGATGCTACTTACGGTAAATTGACCTTAAAATTTATTTGTACTACTGGTAAA
TTGCCAGTTCCATGGCCAACCTTAGTCACTACTTTATCTTGGGGTGTTCAATGTTTTGCAAGATACCCAG
ATCATATGAAACAACATGACTTTTTCAAGTCTGCCATGCCAGAAGGTTATGTTCAAGAAAGAACTATTTT
TTTCAAAGATGACGGTAACTACAAGACCAGAGCTGAAGTCAAGTTTGAAGGTGATACCTTAGTTAATAGA
ATCGAATTAAAAGGTATTGATTTTAAAGAAGATGGTAACATTTTAGGTCACAAATTGGAATACAATTATT
TCTCTGACAATGTTTACATCACTGCTGACAAACAAAAGAATGGTATCAAAGCTAACTTCAAAATTAGACA
CAACATTGAAGATGGTGGTGTTCAATTAGCTGACCATTATCAACAAAATACTCCAATTGGTGATGGTCCA
GTCTTGTTACCAGACAACCATTACTTATCCACTCAATCTAAGTTATCCAAAGATCCAAACGAAAAGAGGG
ACCACATGGTCTTGTTAGAATTTGTTACTGCTGCTGGTATTACCTTGGGTATGGATGAATTGTACAAAGG
ATCCTGAGACCAGACCAATAAAAAACGCCCGGCGGCAACCGAGCGTTCTGAACAAATCCAGATGGAGTTC
TGAGGTCATTACTGGATCTATC
